>Addgene plasmid #63941 | pST50Trc1-CBPNDHFR | depositor full sequence | sequence record 177347 | Full Sequence
GGCACCATGCATCGATCCCGCGAAATTAATACGACTCACTATAGGGAGACCACAACGGTTTCCCTCCGGC
TCCGGAGAGCTCCAATTGGAATTCGCTAGCTCTAGAAATAATTTTGTTTAACTTTAAGAAGGAGATATAC
ATATGTCTAAGCGACGATGGAAAAAGAATTTCATAGCCGTCTCAGCAGCCAACCGCTTTAAGAAAATCTC
ATCCTCCGGGGCACTTCTGGGATCTGGTGGTGGTGGTGGTGAAAACCTGTACTTCCAGGGATCCATCAGT
CTGATTGCGGCGCTAGCGGTAGATCGCGTTATCGGCATGGAAAACGCCATGCCATGGAACCTGCCTGCCG
ATCTCGCCTGGTTTAAACGCAACACCTTAAATAAACCCGTGATTATGGGGCGCCATACCTGGGAATCAAT
CGGTAGGCCTTTGCCCGGCCGCAAAAATATTATCCTCAGCAGTCAACCCGGGACCGATGATCGGGTTACC
TGGGTTAAATCGGTCGACGAAGCCATCGCGGCGTGTGGTGACGTACCAGAAATCATGGTGATTGGCGGCG
GACGCGTTTATGAACAGTTCTTGCCAAAAGCGCAAAAACTGTATCTGACGCATATCGATGCAGAAGTGGA
AGGCGACACCCATTTTCCGGATTACGAGCCGGATGACTGGGAATCGGTATTCAGCGAATTCCACGATGCT
GATGCGCAGAACTCGCATAGCTATTGTTTCGAAATCCTCGAGCGTCGTGCCGGCTAATGTACAAGATCCA
GATCTAAGCTTGGTACCACGCGTGCGCGCTGATCCGGCTGCTAACAAAGCCCGAAAGGAAGCTGAGTTGG
CTGCTGCCACCGCTGAGCAATAACTAGCATAACCCCTTGGGGCCTCTAAACGGGTCTTGAGGGGTTTTTT
GCTGAAAGGAGGAACTATATCGGGATTAGCCCGCCTAATGAGCGGGCTTTTTTTTAATTCCCCTATTTGT
TTATTTTTCTAAATACATTCAAATATGTATCCGCTCATGAGACAATAACCCTGATAAATGCTTCAATAAT
ATTGAAAAAGGAAGAGTATGAGTATTCAACATTTCCGTGTCGCCCTTATTCCCTTTTTTGCGGCATTTTG
CCTTCCTGTTTTTGCTCACCCAGAAACGCTCGTGAAAGTAAAAGACGCAGAGGACCAATTGGGGGCACGA
GTGGGATACATAGAACTGGACTTGAATAGCGGTAAAATCCTTGAGAGTTTTCGCCCTGAAGAGCGTTTTC
CAATGATGAGCACTTTCAAAGTTCTGCTATGTGGAGCAGTATTATCCCGTGTAGATGCGGGGCAAGAGCA
ACTCGGACGACGAATACACTATTCGCAGAATGACTTGGTTGAATACTCCCCAGTGACAGAAAAGCACCTT
ACGGACGGAATGACGGTAAGAGAATTATGTAGTGCCGCCATAACGATGAGTGATAACACTGCGGCGAACT
TACTTCTGACAACCATCGGTGGACCGAAGGAATTAACCGCTTTTTTGCACAATATGGGAGACCATGTAAC
TCGCCTTGACCGTTGGGAACCAGAACTGAATGAAGCCATACCAAACGACGAGCGAGACACCACAATGCCT
GCGGCAATGGCAACAACATTACGCAAACTATTAACTGGCGAACTACTTACTCTGGCTTCACGGCAACAAT
TAATAGACTGGCTTGAAGCGGATAAAGTTGCAGGACCACTACTGCGTTCGGCACTTCCTGCTGGCTGGTT
TATTGCTGATAAATCTGGGGCAGGAGAGCGTGGTTCACGGGGTATCATTGCCGCACTTGGACCAGATGGT
AAGCCTTCCCGTATCGTAGTTATCTACACGACGGGTAGTCAGGCAACTATGGACGAACGAAATAGACAGA
TTGCTGAAATAGGGGCTTCACTGATTAAGCATTGGTAAACCGATACAATTAAAGGCTCCTTTTGGAGCCT
TTTTTTTTGGACGGACCGGTAGAAAAGATCAAAGGATCTTCTTGAGATCCTTTTTTTCTGCGCGTAATCT
GCTGCTTGCAAACAAAAAAACCACCGCTACCAGCGGTGGTTTGTTTGCCGGATCAAGAGCTACCAACTCT
TTTTCCGAAGGTAACTGGCTTCAGCAGAGCGCAGATACCAAATACTGTCCTTCTAGTGTAGCCGTAGTTA
GGCCACCACTTCAAGAACTCTGTAGCACCGCCTACATACCTCGCTCTGCTAATCCTGTTACCAGTGGCTG
CTGCCAGTGGCGATAAGTCGTGTCTTACCGGGTTGGACTCAAGACGATAGTTACCGGATAAGGCGCAGCG
GTCGGGCTGAACGGGGGGTTCGTGCACACAGCCCAGCTTGGAGCGAACGACCTACACCGAACTGAGATAC
CTACAGCGTGAGCTATGAGAAAGCGCCACGCTTCCCGAAGGGAGAAAGGCGGACAGGTATCCGGTAAGCG
GCAGGGTCGGAACAGGAGAGCGCACGAGGGAGCTTCCAGGGGGAAACGCCTGGTATCTTTATAGTCCTGT
CGGGTTTCGCCACCTCTGACTTGAGCGTCGATTTTTGTGATGCTCGTCAGGGGGGCGGAGCCTATGGAAA
AACGCCAGCAACGCGGCCTTTTTACGGTTCCTGGCCTTTTGCTGGCCTTTTGCTCACATGTTCTTTCCTG
CGTTATCCCCTGATTCTGTGGATAACCGTATTACCGCCTTTGAGTGAGCTGATACCGCTCGCCGCAGCCG
AACGACCGAGCGCAGCGAGTCAGTGAGCGAGGAAGCGGAAGAGCGCCTGATGCGGTATTTTCTCCTTACG
CATCTGTGCGGTATTTCACACCGCAATGGTGCACTCTCAGTACAATCTGCTCTGATGCCGCATAGTTAAG
CCAGTATACACTCCGCTATCGCTACGTGACTGGGTCATGGCTGCGCCCCGACACCCGCCAACACCCGCTG
ACGCGCCCTGACGGGCTTGTCTGCTCCCGGCATCCGCTTACAGACAAGCTGTGACCGTCTCCGGGAGCTG
CATGTGTCAGAGGTTTTCACCGTCATCACCGAAACGCGCGAGGCAGCTGCGGTAAAGCTCATCAGCGTGG
TCGTGAAGCGATTCACAGATGTCTGCCTGTTCATCCGCGTCCAGCTCGTTGAGTTTCTCCAGAAGCGTTA
ATGTCTGGCTTCTGATAAAGCGGGCCATGTTAAGGGCGGTTTTTTCCTGTTTGGTCACTGATGCCTCCGT
GTAAGGGGGATTTCTGTTCATGGGGTAATGATACCGATGAAACGAGAGAGGATGCTCACGATACGGGTTA
CTGATGATGAACATGCCCGGTTACTGGAACGTTGTGAGGGTAAACAACTGGCGGTATGGATGCGGCGGGA
CCAGAGAAAAATCACTCAGGGTCAATGCCAGCGCTTCGTTAATACAGATGTAGGTGTT
Features (pLannotate 1.2.2; 15 found; start..end, strand, type, name):
     27..45      +  promoter       T7 promoter: promoter for bacteriophage T7 RNA polymerase
    113..135     +  RBS            RBS: efficient ribosome binding site from bacteriophage T7 gene 10 (Olins and Rangwala, 1989)
    149..226     +  CDS            CBP: calmodulin-binding peptide derived from skeletal muscle myosin light chain kinase; binds calmodulin with nanomolar affinity in the presence of calcium
    235..251     -  CDS            9xHis (fragment): 9xHis affinity tag
    251..269     +  CDS            TEV site (fragment): tobacco etch virus (TEV) protease recognition and cleavage site
    275..748     +  CDS            folA: DYR_ECOLI - Also known as tmrA. Experimental evidence at protein level: Swiss-Prot protein existence level 1. Key enzyme in folate metabolism. Catalyzes an essential reaction for de novo glycine and purine synthesis, and for DNA precursor synthesis. From Escherichia coli (strain K12).
    807..856     +  CDS            SET1 (fragment): solubility-enhancement tag derived from T7 phage gene 10B
    864..911     +  terminator     T7 terminator: transcription terminator for bacteriophage T7 RNA polymerase
    976..1067    +  promoter       AmpR promoter: bla
   1068..1925    +  CDS            bla: BLAT_ECOLX - Experimental evidence at protein level: Swiss-Prot protein existence level 1. TEM-type are the most prevalent beta-lactamases in enterobacteria; they hydrolyze the beta-lactam bond in susceptible beta-lactam antibiotics, thus conferring resistance to penicillins and cephalosporins. TEM-3 and TEM-4 are capable of hydrolyzing cefotaxime and ceftazidime. TEM-5 is capable of hydrolyzing ceftazidime. TEM-6 is capable of hydrolyzing ceftazidime and aztreonam. TEM-8/CAZ-2, TEM- 16/CAZ-7 and TEM-24/CAZ-6 are markedly active against ceftazidime. IRT- 4 shows resistance to beta-lactamase in
   1932..1971    +  terminator     fd terminator: central terminator from bacteriophage fd (Otsuka and Kunisawa, 1982)
   2002..2590    +  rep_origin     ori: high-copy-number ColE1/pMB1/pBR322/pUC origin of replication
   2776..2915    -  misc_feature   bom: basis of mobility region from pBR322
   3017..3208    -  CDS            rop: Rop protein, which maintains plasmids at low copy number; rop
   3248..3358    +  CDS            mbeC (fragment): MBEC_ECOLX - Experimental evidence at protein level: Swiss-Prot protein existence level 1. Required for efficient mobilization of ColE1 plasmid and is thus essential to promote the specific transfer of the plasmid during conjugation. Probably functions by inducing DNA bending, helping the MbeA relaxase to melt the DNA around the nic site and cleave the phosphodiester bond. Binds specifically double-stranded DNA (dsDNA) containing the ColE1 oriT but does not recognize the inverted repeat (IR). From Escherichia coli.
