[The description below was written by a language model from this plasmid's Addgene catalogue record and pLannotate feature annotations shown in this document.]
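Description:
pST50Trc1-CBPNDHFR is a 3,418-nt bacterial expression plasmid built on the pST50Trc backbone. It serves as the position 1 transfer vector for the pST44 polycistronic suite, a system for co-expressing the subunits of protein complexes in Escherichia coli. It is catalogued as an empty backbone. It is propagated in E. coli under ampicillin selection, conferred by a TEM-type beta-lactamase gene (bla) with its own promoter and followed by an fd phage terminator. Replication depends on a ColE1/pMB1-type origin accompanied by the pBR322 bom region, the rop gene, which moderates copy number, and a fragment of mbeC. The catalogue lists the copy number as unknown.

The expression cassette is driven by a T7 promoter and uses the efficient ribosome binding site from phage T7 gene 10, with a T7 terminator at the downstream end. The open reading frame begins with a calmodulin-binding peptide (CBP) for calcium-dependent affinity purification on calmodulin resin. A TEV protease recognition site follows, so the N-terminal tag can be cleaved off after purification. Fused downstream is E. coli folA, encoding dihydrofolate reductase (DHFR), which sits in a BamHI-NgoMIV cassette as a positive control for expression. The short 9xHis and SET1 fragments in the annotation are partial matches, one of them on the opposite strand, and the record describes only a single CBP tag.

In use, DHFR is replaced with a gene of interest via BamHI/NgoMIV. The resulting tagged translation cassette is then excised with XbaI/BamHI for transfer into the first position of a pST44 polycistronic plasmid.
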