Addgene plasmid #63941: pST50Trc1-CBPNDHFR
Purpose: (Empty Backbone) Position 1 transfer plasmid for pST44 polycistronic plasmid suite; N-term cleavable single tag; contains DHFR gene in BamHI-NgoMIV cassette as positive control
Depositing lab: Song Tan. Depositing organization: Pennsylvania State University. Publication: The pST44 polycistronic expression system for producing protein complexes in Escherichia coli. Tan S, Kern RC, Selleck W. Protein Expr Purif. 2005 Apr;40(2):385-95. 10.1016/j.pep.2004.12.002 PubMed 15766881.
Backbone
  Vector backbone: pST50Trc
  Vector type: Bacterial Expression
  Tag / fusion protein: Calmodulin Binding Peptide (CBP); TEV cleavable (N terminal on backbone)
Growth in bacteria
  Bacterial resistance: Ampicillin, 100 μg/mL
  Growth temperature: 37°C
  Growth strain: DH5alpha
  Copy number: Unknown
Gene/Insert
  Gene/Insert name: None
  Tag / fusion protein: Calmodulin Binding Peptide (CBP); TEV cleavable (N terminal on backbone)
Terms and licenses: Academic/Nonprofit Terms; Industry Terms: Not Available to Industry
Depositor comments: Replace DHFR with GOI using BamHI/NgoMIV; Clone out cassette using XbaI/BamHI
How to cite: pST50Trc1-CBPNDHFR was a gift from Song Tan (Addgene plasmid # 63941 ; http://n2t.net/addgene:63941 ; RRID:Addgene_63941)
