>Addgene plasmid #63941 | pST50Trc1-CBPNDHFR | addgene partial sequence | sequence record 122601 | T7 5'-TAATACGACTCACTATAGGG-3'
ATTGGAATTCGCTAGCTCTAGAAATAATTTTGTTTAACTTTAAGAAGGAGATATACATATGTCTAAGCGA
CGATGGAAAAAGAATTTCATAGCCGTCTCAGCAGCCAACCGCTTTAAGAAAATCTCATCCTCCGGGGCAC
TTCTGGGATCTGGTGGTGGTGGTGGTGAAAACCTGTACTTCCAGGGATCCATCAGTCTGATTGCGGCGCT
AGCGGTAGATCGCGTTATCGGCATGGAAAACGCCATGCCATGGAACCTGCCTGCCGATCTCGCCTGGTTT
AAACGCAACACCTTAAATAAACCCGTGATTATGGGGCGCCATACCTGGGAATCAATCGGTAGGCCTTTGC
CCGGCCGCAAAAATATTATCCTCAGCAGTCAACCCGGGACCGATGATCGGGTTACCTGGGTTAAATCGGT
CGACGAAGCCATCGCGGCGTGTGGTGACGTACCAGAAATCATGGTGATTGGCGGCGGACGCGTTTATGAA
CAGTTCTTGCCAAAAGCGCAAAAACTGTATCTGACGCATATCGATGCAGAAGTGGAAGGCGACACCCATT
TTCCGGATTACGAGCCGGATGACTGGGAATCGGTATTCAGCGAATTCCACGATGCTGATGCGCAGAACTC
GCATAGCTATTGTTTCGAAATCCTCGAGCGTCGTGCCGGCTAATGTACAAGATCCAGATCTAAGCTTGGT
ACCACGCGTGCGCGCTGATCCGGCTGCTAACAAAGCCCGAAAGGAAGCTGAGTTGGCTGCTGCCACCGCT
G
