>Addgene plasmid #63941 | pST50Trc1-CBPNDHFR | addgene partial sequence | sequence record 122602 | T7term 5'-GCTAGTTATTGCTCAGCGG-3'
ATATGCGTCAGATACAGTTTTTGCGCTTTTGGCAAGAACTGTTCATAAACGCGTCCGCCGCCAATCACCA
TGATTTCTGGTACGTCACCACACGCCGCGATGGCTTCGTCGACCGATTTAACCCAGGTAACCCGATCATC
GGTCCCGGGTTGACTGCTGAGGATAATATTTTTGCGGCCGGGCAAAGGCCTACCGATTGATTCCCAGGTA
TGGCGCCCCATAATCACGGGTTTATTTAAGGTGTTGCGTTTAAACCAGGCGAGATCGGCAGGCAGGTTCC
ATGGCATGGCGTTTTCCATGCCGATAACGCGATCTACCGCTAGCGCCGCAATCAGACTGATGGATCCCTG
GAAGTACAGGTTTTCACCACCACCACCACCAGATCCCAGAAGTGCCCCGGAGGATGAGATTTTCTTAAAG
CGGTTGGCTGCTGAGACGGCTATGAAATTCTTTTTCCATCGTCGCTTAGACATATGTATATCTCCTTCTT
AAAGTTAAACAAAATTATTTCTAGAGCTAGCGAATTCCAATTGGAGCTCTCCGGAGCCGGAGGGAAACCG
TTGTGGTCTCCCTATAGTGAGTCGTATTAATTTCGCGGGATCGATGCATGGTGCCAACACCTACATCTGT
ATTAACGAAGCGCTGGCATTGACCCTGAGTGATT
